Addgene plasmid #68522: GAMA-bio
Purpose: Expresses full-length P. vivax GAMA ectodomain in mammalian cells. C-terminal rat Cd4d3+4 tag, biotinylation sequence
Depositing lab: Julian Rayner & Gavin Wright. Depositing organization: Wellcome Sanger Institute. Publication: A Library of Plasmodium vivax Recombinant Merozoite Proteins Reveals New Vaccine Candidates and Protein-Protein Interactions. Hostetler JB, Sharma S, Bartholdson SJ, Wright GJ, Fairhurst RM, Rayner JC. PLoS Negl Trop Dis. 2015 Dec 23;9(12):e0004264. doi: 10.1371/journal.pntd.0004264. eCollection 2015 Dec. PubMed 26701602.
Backbone
  Vector backbone: pTT3
  Backbone manufacturer: Yves Durocher, NRC
  Backbone size w/o insert (bp): 6654
  Vector type: Mammalian Expression
Growth in bacteria
  Bacterial resistance: Ampicillin, 100 μg/mL
  Growth temperature: 37°C
  Growth strain: DH5alpha
  Copy number: High Copy
Gene/Insert
  Gene/Insert name: GAMA (alt name: PVX_088910)
  Mutation: All NXT/S sites mutated to NXA, where X is any amino acid except Proline
  Promoter: CMV
  Tag / fusion protein: rat CD4 d3+4, enzymatic biotinylation sequence (C terminal on backbone)
  Cloning method: Restriction Enzyme; 5′ cloning site NotI (not destroyed); 3′ cloning site AscI (not destroyed)
  Sequencing primers: 5′ pMT2-F; 3′ rb_glob_PA_term-R
Terms and licenses: Academic/Nonprofit Terms; Industry Terms: Not Available to Industry
How to cite: GAMA-bio was a gift from Julian Rayner & Gavin Wright (Addgene plasmid # 68522 ; http://n2t.net/addgene:68522 ; RRID:Addgene_68522)
