[The description below was written by a language model from this plasmid's Addgene catalogue record and pLannotate feature annotations shown in this document.]
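Description:
GAMA-bio is a mammalian expression plasmid built on the pTT3 backbone for transient production of a secreted, tagged form of the Plasmodium vivax merozoite protein GAMA (PVX_088910). In bacteria it is maintained as a high-copy plasmid through a ColE1/pUC-type origin and selected with ampicillin via the β-lactamase gene. The backbone also carries a fragment of the Epstein-Barr virus oriP, which supports episomal maintenance and enhanced expression in cells that supply EBNA1. Remnants of lac regulatory elements and other short fragments flagged in the annotation appear to be backbone leftovers with no role in expression.

The expression cassette is driven by the CMV immediate early enhancer and promoter. This is followed by adenovirus-derived leader and splice sequences with a chimeric intron fragment, elements commonly included to boost transcript processing and translation. The short reverse-strand adenoviral PTP hit most likely reflects this leader region rather than an intended coding sequence. A mouse immunoglobulin heavy chain signal sequence fragment precedes the insert and directs the protein into the secretory pathway.

The full-length GAMA ectodomain sits between retained NotI and AscI sites, in the unannotated stretch of the feature table. All NXT/S sequons have been mutated to NXA to prevent N-linked glycosylation, which mammalian cells would otherwise add. It is fused at the C terminus to rat CD4 domains 3 and 4 and an enzymatic biotinylation sequence, and the cassette ends with the rabbit β-globin polyadenylation signal. The biotinylation sequence itself is not separately annotated.

The tag allows the protein to be detected and captured by site-specific biotinylation. The construct belongs to a library of recombinant P. vivax merozoite proteins used to look for vaccine candidates and protein-protein interactions.
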