Features (pLannotate 1.2.2; 18 found; start..end, strand, type, name):
    154..533     +  enhancer       CMV enhancer: human cytomegalovirus immediate early enhancer
    535..734     +  promoter       CMV promoter: human cytomegalovirus (CMV) immediate early promoter
    802..840     +  misc_feature   Ad SA (fragment): adenovirus major late transcript splice acceptor (Friedrich and Soriano, 1991)
    873..1082    -  CDS            PTP (fragment): TERM_ADE02 - Experimental evidence at protein level: Swiss-Prot protein existence level 1. Protein covalently bound to the viral DNA that acts as a primer for viral genomic replication by DNA strand displacement. Assembles on the viral origin of replication in an initiation complex with viral polymerase, DBP, host NFIA and host POU2F1/OCT1. During initiation, the polymerase covalently couples the first dCTP with Ser- 580 of pTP. The terminal protein stimulates the template activity over 20 fold compared to protein-free templates. Neo-synthesized viral genomes are linked to two preterminal prot
   1113..1202    +  intron         chimeric intron (fragment): chimera between introns from adenovirus and immunoglobulin heavy chain genes
   1221..1267    +  CDS            IgH signal sequence (fragment): signal sequence from the mouse immunoglobulin heavy chain variable region
   3534..4094    +  CDS            Cd4 (fragment): CD4_RAT - Experimental evidence at protein level: Swiss-Prot protein existence level 1. Integral membrane glycoprotein that plays an essential role in the immune response and serves multiple functions in responses against both external and internal offenses. In T-cells, functions primarily as a coreceptor for MHC class II molecule:peptide complex. The antigens presented by class II peptides are derived from extracellular proteins while class I peptides are derived from cytosolic proteins. Interacts simultaneously with the T-cell receptor (TCR) and the MHC class II presented by antigen presenti
   4200..4255    +  polyA_signal   β-globin poly(A) signal: rabbit β-globin polyadenylation signal (Gil and Proudfoot, 1987)
   4769..6450    -  rep_origin     oriP (fragment): Epstein-Barr virus oriP replication origin (Yates et al., 2000)
   6577..6681    +  promoter       AmpR promoter: bla
   6682..7542    +  CDS            AmpR: β-lactamase; bla; confers resistance to ampicillin, carbenicillin, and related antibiotics
   7713..8301    +  rep_origin     ori: high-copy-number ColE1/pMB1/pBR322/pUC origin of replication
   8484..8576    +  CDS            lacI (fragment): lac repressor; lacI; The lac repressor binds to the lac operator to inhibit transcription in E. coli. This inhibition can be relieved by adding lactose or isopropyl-β-D-thiogalactopyranoside (IPTG).
   8589..8610    +  protein_bind   CAP binding site: CAP binding activates transcription in the presence of cAMP. E. coli catabolite activator protein
   8625..8655    +  promoter       lac promoter: promoter for the E. coli lac operon
   8663..8679    +  protein_bind   lac operator: The lac repressor binds to the lac operator to inhibit transcription in E. coli. This inhibition can be relieved by adding lactose or isopropyl-β-D-thiogalactopyranoside (IPTG). lac repressor encoded by lacI
   8749..8765    +  promoter       tet promoter (fragment): E. coli promoter for tetracycline efflux protein gene
   8775..8800    -  CDS            bla(M) (fragment): β-lactamase lacking the signal sequence; bla(M); allows cytosolic expression of β-lactamase
>Addgene plasmid #68522 | GAMA-bio | depositor full sequence | sequence record 120638 | Full Sequence
AGATCTATACATTGAATCAATATTGGCAATTAGCCATATTAGTCATTGGTTATATAGCATAAATCAATAT
TGGCTATTGGCCATTGCATACGTTGTATCTATATCATAATATGTACATTTATATTGGCTCATGTCCAATA
TGACCGCCATGTTGACATTGATTATTGACTAGTTATTAATAGTAATCAATTACGGGGTCATTAGTTCATA
GCCCATATATGGAGTTCCGCGTTACATAACTTACGGTAAATGGCCCGCCTGGCTGACCGCCCAACGACCC
CCGCCCATTGACGTCAATAATGACGTATGTTCCCATAGTAACGCCAATAGGGACTTTCCATTGACGTCAA
TGGGTGGAGTATTTACGGTAAACTGCCCACTTGGCAGTACATCAAGTGTATCATATGCCAAGTCCGCCCC
CTATTGACGTCAATGACGGTAAATGGCCCGCCTGGCATTATGCCCAGTACATGACCTTACGGGACTTTCC
TACTTGGCAGTACATCTACGTATTAGTCATCGCTATTACCATGGTGATGCGGTTTTGGCAGTACACCAAT
GGGCGTGGATAGCGGTTTGACTCACGGGGATTTCCAAGTCTCCACCCCATTGACGTCAATGGGAGTTTGT
TTTGGCACCAAAATCAACGGGACTTTCCAAAATGTCGTAATAACCCCGCCCCGTTGACGCAAATGGGCGG
TAGGCGTGTACGGTGGGAGGTCTATATAAGCAGAGCTCGTTTAGTGAACCGTCAGATCCTCACTCTCTTC
CGCATCGCTGTCTGCGAGGGCCAGCTGTTGGGCTCGCGGTTGAGGACAAACTCTTCGCGGTCTTTCCAGT
ACTCTTGGATCGGAAACCCGTCGGCCTCCGAACGGTACTCCGCCACCGAGGGACCTGAGCGAGTCCGCAT
CGACCGGATCGGAAAACCTCTCGAGAAAGGCGTCTAACCAGTCACAGTCGCAAGGTAGGCTGAGCACCGT
GGCGGGCGGCAGCGGGTGGCGGTCGGGGTTGTTTCTGGCGGAGGTGCTGCTGATGATGTAATTAAAGTAG
GCGGTCTTGAGACGGCGGATGGTCGAGGTGAGGTGTGGCAGGCTTGAGATCCAGCTGTTGGGGTGAGTAC
TCCCTCTCAAAAGCGGGCATTACTTCTGCGCTAAGATTGTCAGTTTCCAAAAACGAGGAGGATTTGATAT
TCACCTGGCCCGATCTGGCCATACACTTGAGTGACAATGACATCCACTTTGCCTTTCTCTCCACAGGTGT
CCACTCCCAGGTCCAAGTTTGCCACCATGGAGTTTCAGACCCAGGTACTCATGTCCCTGCTGCTCTGCAT
GTCTGGTGCGGCCGCCCTGATCAGAAACGGCAACAATCCTCAGGCCCTGGTGCCCGAGAAAGGCGCCGAT
CCTTCTGGCGGACAGAACAACAGAGCCGGCGAGAACCAGGATACCTGCGAGATCCAGAAAATGGCCGAAG
AGATGATGGAAAAGATGATGAAAGAAAAGGACGTGTTCAGCAGCATCATGGAACCCCTGCAGAGCAAGCT
GACCGACGACCACCTGTGCAGCAAGATGAAGTACACCAACATCTGCCTGCACGAGAAGGACAAGACCCCC
CTGACCTTCCCATGCACCAGCCCCCAGTACGAGCAGCTGATCCACCGGTTCACCTACAAGAAGCTGTGCA
ACAGCAAGGTGGCCTTCAGCAACGTGCTGCTGAAGTCCTTCATCGACAAGAAGAACGAGGAAAACACCTT
CAACACCATCATCCAGAACTACAAGGTGCTGAGCACATGCATCGACGACGACCTGAAGGACATCTACAAC
GCCGCCATCGAGCTGTTCAGCGACATCCGGACCAGCGTGACCGAGATCACCGAGAAACTGTGGTCCAAGA
ACATGATCGAGGTGCTGAAAACCCGCGAGCAGACAATCGCCGGCATCCTGTGCGAGCTGCGGAATGGCAA
CAACGCCCCCCTGGTGTCCAACAGCTTCAGCTACGAGAACTTCGGGATCCTGAAAGTGAACTACGAGGGC
CTGCTGAACCAGGCCTACGCCGCCTTCAGCGACTACTACAGCTACTTCCCCGCCTTCGCCATCTCCATGC
TGGAAAAGGGCGGCCTGGTGGACAGACTGGTGGCCATCCACGAGAGCCTGACCAACTACCGGACCCGGAA
CATCCTGAAGAAGATCAACGAGAAGTCCAAGAATGAAGTGCTGAACAACGAAGAGATCATGCACAGCCTG
AGCAGCTACAAGCACCACGCTGGCGGAACCAGAGGCGCCTTCCTGCAGTCTAGAGATGTGCGGGAAGTGA
CCCAGGGCGACGTGTCCGTGGATGAGAAGGGCGATAGAGCCACCACAGCCGGCGGAAATCAGGCCGCTTC
TGTGGCTGCCGCCGCTCCTAAAGATGCCGGCCCTACAGTGGCCGCTCCAAATACTGCCGCCACCCTGAAA
ACAGCCGCCAGCCCTAATGCCGCTGCCACCAATACTGCTGCCCCCCCTAATATGGGCGCCACCAGCCCTC
TGAGCAACCCCCTGTACGGCACAAGCAGCCTGCAGCCCAAAGACGTGGCAGTGCTCGTGCGGGACCTGCT
GAAGAACACCAATATCATCAAGTTCGAGAACAATGAGCCCACCAGCCAGATGGACGACGAGGAAATCAAG
AAACTGATCGAGAGCAGCTTCTTCGACCTGAGCGACAACACCATGCTGATGCGGCTGCTGATCAAGCCTC
AGGCCGCCATCCTGCTGATTATCGAGAGCTTTATCATGATGACCCCCAGCCCCACCCGGGACGCCAAGAC
CTACTGTAAAAAAGCCCTCGTGAACGGCCAGCTGATCGAAACCAGCGACCTGAATGCCGCCACTGAAGAG
GACGATCTGATCAATGAGTTCAGCTCCCGGTACAACCTGTTCTACGAGAGACTGAAGCTGGAAGAACTGC
GCGAGATCGAGCAGAACCGGAAGGCCCTGAAGAATAGCAAGGGCACCCTGAGCGTGCTGGAAGTGGCCAA
CAGCCAGAACGCCCCTGATGGCAAGGGCGTGAACGGGGCTGGCAATGCCGCTAATGCCAACGCCGCAAAC
GCCAACGCTGCCAATGCCAATGCAGCTAACGCTAATGCAGCCAACGGCAACCTGGCCAACGCCAATCTGG
CAAATGCAAACGCTGCTAACGCCGATGCCGCCAACGCAAATGCCGCCAATGCTAACGCAGCCAATGCAAA
CGCCGCCAACGCTAATCTGGCCAACGCTAACCTGGCTAATGCCAACCTGGCAAACGCCAACCTGGCTAAC
GCTAATCTGGCCAATGCCAATCTGGCCAACGCCAATGCCGCAAATGCCAATGCTGCCAACGCTAACGCCG
CTAACGGCAACGCCCCCAACAGCAACAATGGCGCCGGAAGCCCACTGATCGTGGTCGTGGGAGCCGACCT
GGGCGAGAAAACCGAGGACATCATCAAGAACAACGTGGACGTGGCCGCACTGACCGCCGATGTGGAACAG
GCCTTCAAGAACCTGGAACTGCAGAGCGGATCTGGCGCGCCGTCGACCTCCATCACGGCCTATAAGAGTG
AGGGGGAGTCAGCGGAGTTCTCCTTCCCACTCAACCTTGGAGAGGAAAGCCTGCAGGGAGAGTTGAGATG
GAAGGCAGAGAAGGCTCCTTCTTCCCAGTCCTGGATCACCTTCTCCCTAAAGAACCAAAAGGTGTCTGTG
CAGAAGTCTACTAGCAACCCCAAGTTCCAGCTGTCCGAAACGCTCCCACTCACCCTTCAGATACCCCAGG
TCTCCCTTCAGTTTGCTGGTTCTGGCAACCTGACCCTGACTCTGGACAGAGGGATACTGTATCAGGAAGT
GAACCTGGTGGTGATGAAAGTGACTCAGCCCGACAGCAACACTTTGACCTGTGAGGTGATGGGACCCACC
TCACCCAAGATGAGACTGATCTTGAAGCAGGAGAATCAGGAGGCCAGGGTCTCCAGGCAGGAGAAAGTGA
TTCAAGTGCAGGCCCCTGAAGCAGGGGTGTGGCAATGTCTACTGAGTGAAGGTGAAGAGGTCAAGATGGA
CTCCAAGATCCAGGTTTTATCCAAAGGGTTGAATTCCGGATCACTGCATCATATTCTGGATGCACAGAAA
ATGGTGTGGAATCATCGTTAAGTCTAGACACGTGATTAATTAAGGATCCCCCGACCTCGACCTCTGGCTA
ATAAAGGAAATTTATTTTCATTGCAATAGTGTGTTGGAATTTTTTGTGTCTCTCACTCGGAAGGACATAT
GGGAGGGCAAATCATTTGGTCGAGATCCCTCGGAGATCTCTAGCTAGAGGATCGATCCCCGCCCCGGACG
AACTAAACCTGACTACGACATCTCTGCCCCTTCTTCGCGGGGCAGTGCATGTAATCCCTTCAGTTGGTTG
GTACAACTTGCCAACTGGGCCCTGTTCCACATGTGACACGGGGGGGGACCAAACACAAAGGGGTTCTCTG
ACTGTAGTTGACATCCTTATAAATGGATGTGCACATTTGCCAACACTGAGTGGCTTTCATCCTGGAGCAG
ACTTTGCAGTCTGTGGACTGCAACACAACATTGCCTTTATGTGTAACTCTTGGCTGAAGCTCTTACACCA
ATGCTGGGGGACATGTACCTCCCAGGGGCCCAGGAAGACTACGGGAGGCTACACCAACGTCAATCAGAGG
GGCCTGTGTAGCTACCGATAAGCGGACCCTCAAGAGGGCATTAGCAATAGTGTTTATAAGGCCCCCTTGT
TAACCCTAAACGGGTAGCATATGCTTCCCGGGTAGTAGTATATACTATCCAGACTAACCCTAATTCAATA
GCATATGTTACCCAACGGGAAGCATATGCTATCGAATTAGGGTTAGTAAAAGGGTCCTAAGGAACAGCGA
TATCTCCCACCCCATGAGCTGTCACGGTTTTATTTACATGGGGTCAGGATTCCACGAGGGTAGTGAACCA
TTTTAGTCACAAGGGCAGTGGCTGAAGATCAAGGAGCGGGCAGTGAACTCTCCTGAATCTTCGCCTGCTT
CTTCATTCTCCTTCGTTTAGCTAATAGAATAACTGCTGAGTTGTGAACAGTAAGGTGTATGTGAGGTGCT
CGAAAACAAGGTTTCAGGTGACGCCCCCAGAATAAAATTTGGACGGGGGGTTCAGTGGTGGCATTGTGCT
ATGACACCAATATAACCCTCACAAACCCCTTGGGCAATAAATACTAGTGTAGGAATGAAACATTCTGAAT
ATCTTTAACAATAGAAATCCATGGGGTGGGGACAAGCCGTAAAGACTGGATGTCCATCTCACACGAATTT
ATGGCTATGGGCAACACATAATCCTAGTGCAATATGATACTGGGGTTATTAAGATGTGTCCCAGGCAGGG
ACCAAGACAGGTGAACCATGTTGTTACACTCTATTTGTAACAAGGGGAAAGAGAGTGGACGCCGACAGCA
GCGGACTCCACTGGTTGTCTCTAACACCCCCGAAAATTAAACGGGGCTCCACGCCAATGGGGCCCATAAA
CAAAGACAAGTGGCCACTCTTTTTTTTGAAATTGTGGAGTGGGGGCACGCGTCAGCCCCCACACGCCGCC
CTGCGGTTTTGGACTGTAAAATAAGGGTGTAATAACTTGGCTGATTGTAACCCCGCTAACCACTGCGGTC
AAACCACTTGCCCACAAAACCACTAATGGCACCCCGGGGAATACCTGCATAAGTAGGTGGGCGGGCCAAG
ATAGGGGCGCGATTGCTGCGATCTGGAGGACAAATTACACACACTTGCGCCTGAGCGCCAAGCACAGGGT
TGTTGGTCCTCATATTCACGAGGTCGCTGAGAGCACGGTGGGCTAATGTTGCCATGGGTAGCATATACTA
CCCAAATATCTGGATAGCATATGCTATCCTAATCTATATCTGGGTAGCATAGGCTATCCTAATCTATATC
TGGGTAGCATATGCTATCCTAATCTATATCTGGGTAGTATATGCTATCCTAATTTATATCTGGGTAGCAT
AGGCTATCCTAATCTATATCTGGGTAGCATATGCTATCCTAATCTATATCTGGGTAGTATATGCTATCCT
AATCTGTATCCGGGTAGCATATGCTATCCTAATAGAGATTAGGGTAGTATATGCTATCCTAATTTATATC
TGGGTAGCATATACTACCCAAATATCTGGATAGCATATGCTATCCTAATCTATATCTGGGTAGCATATGC
TATCCTAATCTATATCTGGGTAGCATAGGCTATCCTAATCTATATCTGGGTAGCATATGCTATCCTAATC
TATATCTGGGTAGTATATGCTATCCTAATTTATATCTGGGTAGCATAGGCTATCCTAATCTATATCTGGG
TAGCATATGCTATCCTAATCTATATCTGGGTAGTATATGCTATCCTAATCTGTATCCGGGTAGCATATGC
TATCCTCATGATAAGCTGTCAAACATGAGAATTTTCTTGAAGACGAAAGGGCCTCGTGATACGCCTATTT
TTATAGGTTAATGTCATGATAATAATGGTTTCTTAGACGTCAGGTGGCACTTTTCGGGGAAATGTGCGCG
GAACCCCTATTTGTTTATTTTTCTAAATACATTCAAATATGTATCCGCTCATGAGACAATAACCCTGATA
AATGCTTCAATAATATTGAAAAAGGAAGAGTATGAGTATTCAACATTTCCGTGTCGCCCTTATTCCCTTT
TTTGCGGCATTTTGCCTTCCTGTTTTTGCTCACCCAGAAACGCTGGTGAAAGTAAAAGATGCTGAAGATC
AGTTGGGTGCACGAGTGGGTTACATCGAACTGGATCTCAACAGCGGTAAGATCCTTGAGAGTTTTCGCCC
CGAAGAACGTTTTCCAATGATGAGCACTTTTAAAGTTCTGCTATGTGGCGCGGTATTATCCCGTGTTGAC
GCCGGGCAAGAGCAACTCGGTCGCCGCATACACTATTCTCAGAATGACTTGGTTGAGTACTCACCAGTCA
CAGAAAAGCATCTTACGGATGGCATGACAGTAAGAGAATTATGCAGTGCTGCCATAACCATGAGTGATAA
CACTGCGGCCAACTTACTTCTGACAACGATCGGAGGACCGAAGGAGCTAACCGCTTTTTTGCACAACATG
GGGGATCATGTAACTCGCCTTGATCGTTGGGAACCGGAGCTGAATGAAGCCATACCAAACGACGAGCGTG
ACACCACGATGCCTGCAGCAATGGCAACAACGTTGCGCAAACTATTAACTGGCGAACTACTTACTCTAGC
TTCCCGGCAACAATTAATAGACTGGATGGAGGCGGATAAAGTTGCAGGACCACTTCTGCGCTCGGCCCTT
CCGGCTGGCTGGTTTATTGCTGATAAATCTGGAGCCGGTGAGCGTGGGTCTCGCGGTATCATTGCAGCAC
TGGGGCCAGATGGTAAGCCCTCCCGTATCGTAGTTATCTACACGACGGGGAGTCAGGCAACTATGGATGA
ACGAAATAGACAGATCGCTGAGATAGGTGCCTCACTGATTAAGCATTGGTAACTGTCAGACCAAGTTTAC
TCATATATACTTTAGATTGATTTAAAACTTCATTTTTAATTTAAAAGGATCTAGGTGAAGATCCTTTTTG
ATAATCTCATGACCAAAATCCCTTAACGTGAGTTTTCGTTCCACTGAGCGTCAGACCCCGTAGAAAAGAT
CAAAGGATCTTCTTGAGATCCTTTTTTTCTGCGCGTAATCTGCTGCTTGCAAACAAAAAAACCACCGCTA
CCAGCGGTGGTTTGTTTGCCGGATCAAGAGCTACCAACTCTTTTTCCGAAGGTAACTGGCTTCAGCAGAG
CGCAGATACCAAATACTGTTCTTCTAGTGTAGCCGTAGTTAGGCCACCACTTCAAGAACTCTGTAGCACC
GCCTACATACCTCGCTCTGCTAATCCTGTTACCAGTGGCTGCTGCCAGTGGCGATAAGTCGTGTCTTACC
GGGTTGGACTCAAGACGATAGTTACCGGATAAGGCGCAGCGGTCGGGCTGAACGGGGGGTTCGTGCACAC
AGCCCAGCTTGGAGCGAACGACCTACACCGAACTGAGATACCTACAGCGTGAGCTATGAGAAAGCGCCAC
GCTTCCCGAAGGGAGAAAGGCGGACAGGTATCCGGTAAGCGGCAGGGTCGGAACAGGAGAGCGCACGAGG
GAGCTTCCAGGGGGAAACGCCTGGTATCTTTATAGTCCTGTCGGGTTTCGCCACCTCTGACTTGAGCGTC
GATTTTTGTGATGCTCGTCAGGGGGGCGGAGCCTATGGAAAAACGCCAGCAACGCGGCCTTTTTACGGTT
CCTGGCCTTTTGCTGGCCTTTTGCTCACATGTTCTTTCCTGCGTTATCCCCTGATTCTGTGGATAACCGT
ATTACCGCCTTTGAGTGAGCTGATACCGCTCGCCGCAGCCGAACGACCGAGCGCAGCGAGTCAGTGAGCG
AGGAAGCGGAAGAGCGCCCAATACGCAAACCGCCTCTCCCCGCGCGTTGGCCGATTCATTAATGCAGCTG
GCACGACAGGTTTCCCGACTGGAAAGCGGGCAGTGAGCGCAACGCAATTAATGTGAGTTAGCTCACTCAT
TAGGCACCCCAGGCTTTACACTTTATGCTTCCGGCTCGTATGTTGTGTGGAATTGTGAGCGGATAACAAT
TTCACACAGGAAACAGCTATGACCATGATTACGCCAAGCTCTAGCTAGAGGTCGACCAATTCTCATGTTT
GACAGCTTATCATCGCAGATCCGGGCAACGTTGTTGCCATTGCTGCAGGCGCAGAACTGGTAGGTATGGA
