>Addgene plasmid #68522 | GAMA-bio | depositor partial sequence | sequence record 120639 | GAMA from Not1 to Asc1 restriction sites
GCGGCCGCCCTGATCAGAAACGGCAACAATCCTCAGGCCCTGGTGCCCGAGAAAGGCGCCGATCCTTCTG
GCGGACAGAACAACAGAGCCGGCGAGAACCAGGATACCTGCGAGATCCAGAAAATGGCCGAAGAGATGAT
GGAAAAGATGATGAAAGAAAAGGACGTGTTCAGCAGCATCATGGAACCCCTGCAGAGCAAGCTGACCGAC
GACCACCTGTGCAGCAAGATGAAGTACACCAACATCTGCCTGCACGAGAAGGACAAGACCCCCCTGACCT
TCCCATGCACCAGCCCCCAGTACGAGCAGCTGATCCACCGGTTCACCTACAAGAAGCTGTGCAACAGCAA
GGTGGCCTTCAGCAACGTGCTGCTGAAGTCCTTCATCGACAAGAAGAACGAGGAAAACACCTTCAACACC
ATCATCCAGAACTACAAGGTGCTGAGCACATGCATCGACGACGACCTGAAGGACATCTACAACGCCGCCA
TCGAGCTGTTCAGCGACATCCGGACCAGCGTGACCGAGATCACCGAGAAACTGTGGTCCAAGAACATGAT
CGAGGTGCTGAAAACCCGCGAGCAGACAATCGCCGGCATCCTGTGCGAGCTGCGGAATGGCAACAACGCC
CCCCTGGTGTCCAACAGCTTCAGCTACGAGAACTTCGGGATCCTGAAAGTGAACTACGAGGGCCTGCTGA
ACCAGGCCTACGCCGCCTTCAGCGACTACTACAGCTACTTCCCCGCCTTCGCCATCTCCATGCTGGAAAA
GGGCGGCCTGGTGGACAGACTGGTGGCCATCCACGAGAGCCTGACCAACTACCGGACCCGGAACATCCTG
AAGAAGATCAACGAGAAGTCCAAGAATGAAGTGCTGAACAACGAAGAGATCATGCACAGCCTGAGCAGCT
ACAAGCACCACGCTGGCGGAACCAGAGGCGCCTTCCTGCAGTCTAGAGATGTGCGGGAAGTGACCCAGGG
CGACGTGTCCGTGGATGAGAAGGGCGATAGAGCCACCACAGCCGGCGGAAATCAGGCCGCTTCTGTGGCT
GCCGCCGCTCCTAAAGATGCCGGCCCTACAGTGGCCGCTCCAAATACTGCCGCCACCCTGAAAACAGCCG
CCAGCCCTAATGCCGCTGCCACCAATACTGCTGCCCCCCCTAATATGGGCGCCACCAGCCCTCTGAGCAA
CCCCCTGTACGGCACAAGCAGCCTGCAGCCCAAAGACGTGGCAGTGCTCGTGCGGGACCTGCTGAAGAAC
ACCAATATCATCAAGTTCGAGAACAATGAGCCCACCAGCCAGATGGACGACGAGGAAATCAAGAAACTGA
TCGAGAGCAGCTTCTTCGACCTGAGCGACAACACCATGCTGATGCGGCTGCTGATCAAGCCTCAGGCCGC
CATCCTGCTGATTATCGAGAGCTTTATCATGATGACCCCCAGCCCCACCCGGGACGCCAAGACCTACTGT
AAAAAAGCCCTCGTGAACGGCCAGCTGATCGAAACCAGCGACCTGAATGCCGCCACTGAAGAGGACGATC
TGATCAATGAGTTCAGCTCCCGGTACAACCTGTTCTACGAGAGACTGAAGCTGGAAGAACTGCGCGAGAT
CGAGCAGAACCGGAAGGCCCTGAAGAATAGCAAGGGCACCCTGAGCGTGCTGGAAGTGGCCAACAGCCAG
AACGCCCCTGATGGCAAGGGCGTGAACGGGGCTGGCAATGCCGCTAATGCCAACGCCGCAAACGCCAACG
CTGCCAATGCCAATGCAGCTAACGCTAATGCAGCCAACGGCAACCTGGCCAACGCCAATCTGGCAAATGC
AAACGCTGCTAACGCCGATGCCGCCAACGCAAATGCCGCCAATGCTAACGCAGCCAATGCAAACGCCGCC
AACGCTAATCTGGCCAACGCTAACCTGGCTAATGCCAACCTGGCAAACGCCAACCTGGCTAACGCTAATC
TGGCCAATGCCAATCTGGCCAACGCCAATGCCGCAAATGCCAATGCTGCCAACGCTAACGCCGCTAACGG
CAACGCCCCCAACAGCAACAATGGCGCCGGAAGCCCACTGATCGTGGTCGTGGGAGCCGACCTGGGCGAG
AAAACCGAGGACATCATCAAGAACAACGTGGACGTGGCCGCACTGACCGCCGATGTGGAACAGGCCTTCA
AGAACCTGGAACTGCAGAGCGGATCTGGCGCGCC
