>Addgene plasmid #68522 | GAMA-bio | addgene partial sequence | sequence record 124247 | pMT2-F 5'-TTGCCTTTCTCTCCACAGGT-3'
CATGGAGTTTCAGACCCAGGTACTCATGTCCCTGCTGCTCTGCATGTCTGGTGCGGCCGCCCTGATCAGA
AACGGCAACAATCCTCAGGCCCTGGTGCCCGAGAAAGGCGCCGATCCTTCTGGCGGACAGAACAACAGAG
CCGGCGAGAACCAGGATACCTGCGAGATCCAGAAAATGGCCGAAGAGATGATGGAAAAGATGATGAAAGA
AAAGGACGTGTTCAGCAGCATCATGGAACCCCTGCAGAGCAAGCTGACCGACGACCACCTGTGCAGCAAG
ATGAAGTACACCAACATCTGCCTGCACGAGAAGGACAAGACCCCCCTGACCTTCCCATGCACCAGCCCCC
AGTACGAGCAGCTGATCCACCGGTTCACCTACAAGAAGCTGTGCAACAGCAAGGTGGCCTTCAGCAACGT
GCTGCTGAAGTCCTTCATCGACAAGAAGAACGAGGAAAACACCTTCAACACCATCATCCAGAACTACAAG
GTGCTGAGCACATGCATCGACGACGACCTGAAGGACATCTACAACGCCGCCATCGAGCTGTTCAGCGACA
TCCGGACCAGCGTGACCGAGATCACCGAGAAACTGTGGTCCAAGAACATGATCGAGGTGCTGAAAACCCG
CGAGCAGACAATCGCCGGCATCCTGTGCGAGCTGCGGAATGGCAACAACGCCCCCCTGGTGTCCAACAGC
TTCAGCTACGAGAACTTCGGGATCCTGAAAGTGAACTACGAGGGCCTGCTGAACCAGGCCTACGCCGCCT
TCAGCGACTACTACAGCTACTTCCCCGCCTTCGCCATCTCCATGCTGGAAAAGGGCGGCCTGGTGGACAG
ACTGGTGGCCATCCACGAGAGCCTGACCAACTACCGGACCCGGAACATCCTGAAGAAGATCAACGAGAAG
TCCAAGAATGAAGTGCTGAACAACGAAGAGATCATGCACAGCCTGAGCAGCTACAAGCACCACGCTGGCG
GAACCAGAGGCGCCTTCCTGCAGTCTAGAGATGTGCGGGAAGTGACCCAGG
