>Addgene plasmid #68522 | GAMA-bio | addgene partial sequence | sequence record 124248 | rb_glob_PA_term-R 5'-CCCATATGTCCTTCCGAGTG-3'
CACTATTGCAATGAAAATAAATTTCCTTTATTAGCCAGAGGTCGAGGTCGGGGGATCCTTAATTAATCAC
GTGTCTAGACTTAACGATGATTCCACACCATTTTCTGTGCATCCAGAATATGATGCAGTGATCCGGAATT
CAACCCTTTGGATAAAACCTGGATCTTGGAGTCCATCTTGACCTCTTCACCTTCACTCAGTAGACATTGC
CACACCCCTGCTTCAGGGGCCTGCACTTGAATCACTTTCTCCTGCCTGGAGACCCTGGCCTCCTGATTCT
CCTGCTTCAAGATCAGTCTCATCTTGGGTGAGGTGGGTCCCATCACCTCACAGGTCAAAGTGTTGCTGTC
GGGCTGAGTCACTTTCATCACCACCAGGTTCACTTCCTGATACAGTATCCCTCTGTCCAGAGTCAGGGTC
AGGTTGCCAGAACCAGCAAACTGAAGGGAGACCTGGGGTATCTGAAGGGTGAGTGGGAGCGTTTCGGACA
GCTGGAACTTGGGGTTGCTAGTAGACTTCTGCACAGACACCTTTTGGTTCTTTAGGGAGAAGGTGATCCA
GGACTGGGAAGAAGGAGCCTTCTCTGCCTTCCATCTCAACTCTCCCTGCAGGCTTTCCTCTCCAAGGTTG
AGTGGGAAGGAGAACTCCGCTGACTCCCCCTCACTCTTATAGGCCGTGATGGAGGTCGACGGCGCGCCAG
ATCCGCTCTGCAGTTCCAGGTTCTTGAAGGCCTGTTCCACATCGGCGGTCAGTGCGGCCACGTCCACGTT
GTTCTTGATGATGTCCTCGGTTTTCTCGCCCAGGTCGGCTCCCACGACCACGATCAGTGGGCTTCCGGCG
CCATTGTTGCTGTTGGGGGCGTTGCCGTTAGCGGCGTTAGCGTTGGCAGCATTGGCATTTGCGGCATTGG
CGTTGGCCAGATTGGCATTGGCCAGATTAGCGTTAGCCAGGTTGGCGTTTGCCAGGTTGGCATTAGCCAG
GTTAGCGTTGGCCAGATTAGCGTTGGCGGCGTTTGCATTGGCTGCGTTAGCATTGGCGGCATTTGCGTTG
GCGGCATCGGCGTTAGCAGCGTTTGCATTTGCCAGATTGGCGTTGGCCAGGTTGCCGTTGGCTGCATTAG
CGTTAGCTGCATTGGCATTGGCAGCGTTGGCGTTTGCGGCGTTGGCAT
